Addgene plasmid #31398: pEG3a
Depositing lab: Kenn Gerdes. Depositing organization: Newcastle University (UK). Publication: Novel coiled-coil cell division factor ZapB stimulates Z ring assembly and cell division. Ebersbach G, Galli E, Moller-Jensen J, Loewe J, Gerdes K. Mol Microbiol. 2008 May . 68(3):720-35. 10.1111/j.1365-2958.2008.06190.x PubMed 18394147.
Backbone
  Vector backbone: pBAD33
  Backbone size w/o insert (bp): 5352
  Vector type: Bacterial Expression
Growth in bacteria
  Bacterial resistance: Chloramphenicol, 25 μg/mL
  Growth temperature: 37°C
  Growth strain: DH5alpha
  Growth instructions: Any E. coli strain
  Copy number: High Copy
Gene/Insert
  Gene/Insert name: zapB (alt name: yiiU)
  Species: E. coli
  Insert size (bp): 973
  GenBank ID: ECK3920
  Entrez Gene: zapB (a.k.a. ECK3920, JW3899, yiiU)
  Tag / fusion protein: GFP (C terminal on insert)
  Cloning method: Restriction Enzyme; 5′ cloning site SmaI (destroyed during cloning); 3′ cloning site SmaI (destroyed during cloning)
  Sequencing primers: 5′ Not commercial; 3′ Not commercial
Terms and licenses: Academic/Nonprofit Terms; Industry Terms: Not Available to Industry
How to cite: pEG3a was a gift from Kenn Gerdes (Addgene plasmid # 31398 ; http://n2t.net/addgene:31398 ; RRID:Addgene_31398)
