[The description below was written by a language model from this plasmid's Addgene catalogue record.]
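Description:
pEG3a is a bacterial expression plasmid built on the pBAD33 backbone (5352 bp without insert) for producing a fluorescently tagged version of the Escherichia coli cell division factor ZapB. It is maintained in E. coli under chloramphenicol selection; the record lists it as high copy and notes that any E. coli strain can host it. No feature table accompanies the entry, so the origin of replication and the promoter are not explicitly stated. pBAD33 is, however, generally known as a member of the arabinose-inducible pBAD series, in which the araBAD promoter and the AraC regulator give titratable, arabinose-dependent expression from a p15A-type replicon carrying a chloramphenicol resistance gene. That replicon is usually regarded as low to medium copy, which sits somewhat at odds with the recorded copy-number field.

The 973 bp insert is zapB (also known as yiiU) from E. coli, fused at its C terminus to GFP. It was placed into the SmaI site of the vector by blunt-end restriction cloning, and the site was destroyed at both junctions, so the insert cannot be released again with SmaI. ZapB is a coiled-coil protein described in the associated publication as stimulating Z ring assembly and cell division. A ZapB-GFP fusion of this kind is suited to following the subcellular localisation of the protein in living cells by fluorescence microscopy, for example its recruitment to the division site, with expression levels set by the inducible backbone.
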