>Addgene plasmid #31398 | pEG3a | addgene partial sequence | sequence record 36319 | pBAD-fwd
NNGACTCTGAGCTTTTTTCGCACTCTCTACTGTTTCTCCATACCCGTTTTTTTGGGCTAGCGAATTCGAG
CTCGGTACCCTAAATGACAATGTCATTAGAAGTGTTTGAGAAACTGGAAGCAAAAGTACAGCAGGCGATT
GATACCATCACTCTGTTGCAGATGGAAATCGAAGAGCTGAAAGAAAAAAACAACTCACTGTCGCAGGAAG
TTCAAAATGCCCAGCATCAGCGCGAAGAGCTGGAGCGTGAGAACAACCATCTGAAAGAACAGCAGAACGG
CTGGCAGGAACGTCTGCAGGCCCTGCTGGGTCGCATGGAAGAGGTCAGCATCCCCGGCGCCATGGTGAGC
AAGGGCGAGGAGCTGTTCACCGGGGTGGTGCCCATCCTGGTCGAGCTGGACGGCGACGTAAACGGCCACA
AGTTCAGCGTGTCCGGCGAGGGCGAGGGCGATGCCACCTACGGCAAGCTGACCCTGAAGTTCATCTGCAC
CACCGGCAAGCTGCCCGTGCCCTGGCCCACCCTCGTGACCACCCTGACCTACGGCGTGCAGTGCTTCAGC
CGCTACCCCGACCACATGAAGCAGCACGACTTCTTCAAGTCCGCCATGCCCGAAGGCTACGTCCAGGAGC
GCACCATCTTCTTCAAGGACGACGGCAACTACAAGACCCGCGCCGAGGTGAAGTTCGAGGGCGACACCCT
GGTGAACCGCATCGAGCTGAAGGGCATCGACTTCAAGGAGGACGGCAACATCCTGGGGCACAAGCTGGAG
TACAACTACAACAGCCACAACGTCTATATCATGGCCGACAAGCAGAAGAACGGCATCAAGGTGAACTTCA
AGATCCGCCACAACATCGAGGACGGCAGCGTGCAGCTCGCCGACCACTACCAGCAGAACACCCCCATCGG
CGACGGCCCCGTGCTGCTGCCCGANACCATCT
